>Addgene plasmid #53921 | POFUT2_pCSdest | addgene partial sequence | sequence record 95383 | EBV-rev 5'-GTGGTTTGTCCAAACTCATC-3'
TACGACTCACTATAGTTCTAGAGGCTCGAGAGGATCACCACTTTGTACAAGAAAGCTGGGTTCTAGTAGG
TGATCTTCCAGTGGGTGGGTTGCTCACACGCCTTCTCTTGGTCTCCGCAGAACCTGTTGTACGTCGTCTT
GGGGTCCAACCCCAGGATTTCTCTTTCCTCATGAATCCGAAAAGAAAATGTTGAGACTGAGGTGCCAATA
AAAAACCTGGCGTGTGCGCAGATCCACTGGTCAATAATCGCAACGCCTCCGTCCTTGTAGAGCTCCAGCT
CCTCCCACGTGGGTTCAAACCTCACCATCTCGGGTAACAGCTTTTTTAGCTCTTCATATTCCTTTCTGAC
GGCATCTGTGGCCACAAACACCTTGTCCAGCCGGTGGGTCTTCATGAGGCTGCGGATCTTCCTCACGGCC
CCTTCCAGACTGGGTACATCCTGTCTGTGACCCCAGATGAAATCTTTTCTTCTCAGGTGGACTCCCAGGT
AGGGGCCCCCTAGCGCGGAGCCCAGCTTGACCTTCATCTTCATCCAGTCCTCCTGGAAGGGGATCCTGTC
TGCGTCGTCCGTGGAGTTGAGATGTCTGCTCCTGAACTCGTCTCCCACCTCCCGCAGGTGCCTGGCAAAC
ACCATGCTGCGACGGGTATCCCAGTATTCTTTCCCTCCATAGTGGTCGTGAAGTAGGTTCTCGGCTCTGT
CTAACATCACGGACCGGGCTGATGTGTTTCTCAGCAGCA
