>Addgene plasmid #53921 | POFUT2_pCSdest | addgene partial sequence | sequence record 95937 | CMV-F 5'-CGCAAATGGGCGGTAGGCGTG-3'
GCATGCTCGTTTAAGGGAACCGCCATTCTGCCTGGGGACGTCGGAGCAAGCTTGATTTAGGTGACACTAT
AGAATACAAGCTACTTGTTCTTTTTGCAGGATCCCATCGATTCGAATTCAAGGATCACAAGTTTGTACAA
AAAAGCAGGCACCATGGCGACACTCAGCTTCGTCTTCCTGCTGCTGGGGGCAGTGTCCTGGCCTCCGGCT
TCTGCCTCCGGCCAGGAGTTCTGGCCCGGACAATCGGCGGCCGATATTCTGTCGGGGGCGGCTTCCCGCA
GACGGTATCTTCTGTATGACGTCAACCCCCCGGAAGGCTTCAACCTGCGCAGGGATGTCTATATCCGAAT
CGCCTCTCTCCTGAAGACTCTGCTGAAGACGGAGGAGTGGGTGCTTGTCCTGCCTCCATGGGGCCGCCTC
TATCACTGGCAGAGTCCTGACATCCACCAGGTCCGGATTCCCTGGTCTGAGTTTTTTGATCTTCCAAGTC
TCAATAAAAACATCCCCGTCATCGAGTATGAGCAGTTCATCGCAGAATCTGGTGGGCCCTTTATTGACCA
GGTTTACGTCCTGCAAAGTTACGCAGAGGGGTGGAAAGAAGGGACCTGGGAAGAGAAGGTGGACGAGCGG
CCGTGTATTGATCAGCTCCTGTACTCCCAGGACAAGCACGAGTACTACAGAGGATGGTTTTGGGGTTATG
AGGAGACCAGGGGTCTAAACGTCTCCTGTCTGTCCGTCCAGGGCTCAGCCTCCATCGTGGCGCCCCTGCT
GCTGAGAAACACATCAGCCCGGTCCGTGATGTTAGACAGAGCCGAGAACCTACTTCACGACCACTATGGA
