[The description below was written by a language model from this plasmid's Addgene catalogue record.]
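Description:
POFUT2_pCSdest is a mammalian expression plasmid carrying the human POFUT2 coding sequence (protein O-fucosyltransferase 2, also known as C21orf80 or FUT13) in the pCSDest backbone, a Gateway destination vector derived from the pCS2 family. The insert of about 1.3 kb, which the depositor relates to a RefSeq POFUT2 transcript, was introduced by Gateway recombination into a backbone of roughly 4.1 kb. The plasmid is maintained in E. coli at high copy number under ampicillin selection. The record does not name the origin of replication, and no feature table is provided, so the exact arrangement of the recombination sites, the polyadenylation signal and any epitope tags cannot be confirmed from the information given.

Two promoters are recorded upstream of the insert, CMV and SP6, and they serve different purposes. The CMV promoter drives constitutive transcription by RNA polymerase II when the DNA is introduced into vertebrate cells. The SP6 phage promoter allows the same open reading frame to be transcribed in vitro, producing synthetic mRNA suitable for microinjection into embryos. This dual arrangement fits the associated study, a survey of how expression of human chromosome 21 genes affects early development in zebrafish. POFUT2 is one of the chromosome 21 genes in that clone collection. The construct is therefore suited to overexpressing human POFUT2, either by generating mRNA for embryo injection or by direct transfection of cultured cells.
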