Addgene plasmid #53921: POFUT2_pCSdest
Depositing lab: Roger Reeves. Depositing organization: Johns Hopkins University and School of Medicine. Publication: Survey of Human Chromosome 21 Gene Expression Effects on Early Development in Danio rerio. Edie S, Zaghloul NA, Leitch CC, Klinedinst DK, Lebron J, Thole JF, McCallion AS, Katsanis N, Reeves RH. G3 (Bethesda). 2018 Jul 2;8(7):2215-2223. doi: 10.1534/g3.118.200144. PubMed 29760202.
Backbone
  Vector backbone: pCSDest
  Backbone manufacturer: Lawson Lab (Addgene Plasmid 22423)
  Backbone size w/o insert (bp): 4095
  Vector type: Mammalian Expression
Growth in bacteria
  Bacterial resistance: Ampicillin, 100 μg/mL
  Growth temperature: 37°C
  Growth strain: Top10
  Copy number: High Copy
Gene/Insert
  Gene/Insert name: POFUT2
  Species: H. sapiens (human)
  Insert size (bp): 1290
  Entrez Gene: POFUT2 (a.k.a. C21orf80, FUT13)
  Promoter: SP6 and CMV
  Cloning method: Gateway Cloning
  Sequencing primers: 5′ CMV-F; 3′ EBV-Rev
Terms and licenses: Academic/Nonprofit Terms; Industry Terms
Depositor comments: NM_133635
How to cite: POFUT2_pCSdest was a gift from Roger Reeves (Addgene plasmid # 53921 ; http://n2t.net/addgene:53921 ; RRID:Addgene_53921)
